Addgene plasmid #42717: TAL3254
Depositing lab: Keith Joung. Depositing organization: Massachusetts General Hospital. Publication: Targeted gene disruption in somatic zebrafish cells using engineered TALENs. Sander JD, Cade L, Khayter C, Reyon D, Peterson RT, Joung JK, Yeh JR. Nat Biotechnol. 2011 Aug 5;29(8):697-8. doi: 10.1038/nbt.1934. PubMed 21822241.
Backbone
  Vector backbone: JDS78
  Backbone manufacturer: Addgene plasmid #32290
  Backbone size w/o insert (bp): 6447
  Vector type: Mammalian Expression ; T7
Growth in bacteria
  Bacterial resistance: Ampicillin, 100 μg/mL
  Growth temperature: 37°C
  Growth strain: XL1 Blue
  Copy number: High Copy
Gene/Insert
  Gene/Insert name: ZebrafishCommunity-fgfbp1a-left (alt name: fgfbp1a)
  Species: D. rerio (zebrafish)
  Insert size (bp): 1640
  Entrez Gene: wu:fc20g06 (a.k.a. fc20g06)
  Promoter: CMV
  Tag / fusion protein: 3X Flag (N terminal on backbone); WT FOKI (C terminal on backbone)
  Cloning method: Restriction Enzyme; 5′ cloning site N/A (destroyed during cloning); 3′ cloning site N/A (destroyed during cloning)
  Sequencing primers: 5′ CMV-F; 3′ BGH-rev
Terms and licenses: Academic/Nonprofit Terms; Industry Terms: Not Available to Industry
Depositor comments: Target binding site: TGTCTCTCCGCGGAATTT It is strongly recommended that users perform a diagnostic digest to verify this plasmid prior to use. For example, a double digest of the plasmid with BamHI and KpnI should result in two bands at 2.3kb and 5.8kb.
How to cite: TAL3254 was a gift from Keith Joung (Addgene plasmid # 42717 ; http://n2t.net/addgene:42717 ; RRID:Addgene_42717)
