[The description below was written by a language model from this plasmid's Addgene catalogue record.]
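Description:
TAL3254 is a TALEN expression plasmid built on the JDS78 backbone (about 6.4 kb without insert), a mammalian expression vector that also carries a T7 promoter. It is propagated in E. coli as a high-copy plasmid under ampicillin selection. The roughly 1.6 kb insert encodes an engineered TAL effector repeat array. This array was designed as the "left" half-site monomer of a nuclease pair targeting the zebrafish gene fgfbp1a, and the "ZebrafishCommunity" label in the insert name suggests it belongs to a set of TALENs made for zebrafish targets. The repeat array was introduced by restriction cloning, and the cloning sites were destroyed in the process.

The backbone supplies the remaining parts of the nuclease. An N-terminal 3X FLAG tag allows detection of the protein, and a C-terminal wild-type FokI cleavage domain provides the nuclease activity, so the inserted repeats complete an in-frame FLAG–TALE–FokI fusion. Expression is driven by the CMV promoter in mammalian cells. The T7 designation indicates that the coding sequence can also be transcribed in vitro, which would yield mRNA of the kind typically injected into zebrafish embryos. The use of a BGH reverse sequencing primer implies a BGH polyadenylation region downstream of the fusion, although no feature table is provided to confirm this.

Because FokI must dimerise to cut DNA, this left monomer is meant to be used with a matching right-hand TALEN that binds the opposite strand across a spacer. The resulting double-strand break is repaired with errors, producing indel mutations that disrupt fgfbp1a, consistent with the associated work on targeted gene disruption in somatic zebrafish cells. The partner plasmid is not named in the record.
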