>Addgene plasmid #42717 | TAL3254 | depositor partial sequence | sequence record 57837 | TAL3254 sequence 2430 bps
TCTAGAGCTAGCACCATGGACTACAAAGACCATGACGGTGATTATAAAGATCATGACATCGATTACAAGG
ATGACGATGACAAGATGGCCCCCAAGAAGAAGAGGAAGGTGGGCATTCACCGCGGGGTACCTATGGTGGA
CTTGAGGACACTCGGTTATTCGCAACAGCAACAGGAGAAAATCAAGCCTAAGGTCAGGAGCACCGTCGCG
CAACACCACGAGGCGCTTGTGGGGCATGGCTTCACTCATGCGCATATTGTCGCGCTTTCACAGCACCCTG
CGGCGCTTGGGACGGTGGCTGTCAAATACCAAGATATGATTGCGGCCCTGCCCGAAGCCACGCACGAGGC
AATTGTAGGGGTCGGTAAACAGTGGTCGGGAGCGCGAGCACTTGAGGCGCTGCTGACTGTGGCGGGTGAG
CTTAGGGGGCCTCCGCTCCAGCTCGACACCGGGCAGCTGCTGAAGATCGCGAAGAGAGGGGGAGTAACAG
CGGTAGAGGCAGTGCACGCCTGGCGCAATGCGCTCACCGGGGCCCCCTTGAACCTGACCCCAGACCAGGT
AGTCGCAATCGCGAACAATAATGGGGGAAAGCAAGCCCTGGAAACCGTGCAAAGGTTGTTGCCGGTCCTT
TGTCAAGACCACGGCCTTACACCGGAGCAAGTCGTGGCCATTGCAAGCAATGGGGGTGGCAAACAGGCTC
TTGAGACGGTTCAGAGACTTCTCCCAGTTCTCTGTCAAGCCCACGGGCTGACTCCCGATCAAGTTGTAGC
GATTGCGTCGCATGACGGAGGGAAACAAGCATTGGAGACTGTCCAACGGCTCCTTCCCGTGTTGTGTCAA
GCCCACGGTTTGACGCCTGCACAAGTGGTCGCCATCGCCTCGAATGGCGGCGGTAAGCAGGCGCTGGAAA
CAGTACAGCGCCTGCTGCCTGTACTGTGCCAGGATCATGGACTGACCCCAGACCAGGTAGTCGCAATCGC
GTCACATGACGGGGGAAAGCAAGCCCTGGAAACCGTGCAAAGGTTGTTGCCGGTCCTTTGTCAAGACCAC
GGCCTTACACCGGAGCAAGTCGTGGCCATTGCAAGCAATGGGGGTGGCAAACAGGCTCTTGAGACGGTTC
AGAGACTTCTCCCAGTTCTCTGTCAAGCCCACGGGCTGACTCCCGATCAAGTTGTAGCGATTGCGTCGCA
TGACGGAGGGAAACAAGCATTGGAGACTGTCCAACGGCTCCTTCCCGTGTTGTGTCAAGCCCACGGTTTG
ACGCCTGCACAAGTGGTCGCCATCGCCAGCCATGATGGCGGTAAGCAGGCGCTGGAAACAGTACAGCGCC
TGCTGCCTGTACTGTGCCAGGATCATGGACTGACCCCAGACCAGGTAGTCGCAATCGCGAACAATAATGG
GGGAAAGCAAGCCCTGGAAACCGTGCAAAGGTTGTTGCCGGTCCTTTGTCAAGACCACGGCCTTACACCG
GAGCAAGTCGTGGCCATTGCATCCCACGACGGTGGCAAACAGGCTCTTGAGACGGTTCAGAGACTTCTCC
CAGTTCTCTGTCAAGCCCACGGGCTGACTCCCGATCAAGTTGTAGCGATTGCGAATAACAATGGAGGGAA
ACAAGCATTGGAGACTGTCCAACGGCTCCTTCCCGTGTTGTGTCAAGCCCACGGTTTGACGCCTGCACAA
GTGGTCGCCATCGCCAACAACAACGGCGGTAAGCAGGCGCTGGAAACAGTACAGCGCCTGCTGCCTGTAC
TGTGCCAGGATCATGGACTGACCCCAGACCAGGTAGTCGCAATCGCGTCGAACATTGGGGGAAAGCAAGC
CCTGGAAACCGTGCAAAGGTTGTTGCCGGTCCTTTGTCAAGACCACGGCCTTACACCGGAGCAAGTCGTG
GCCATTGCAAGCAACATCGGTGGCAAACAGGCTCTTGAGACGGTTCAGAGACTTCTCCCAGTTCTCTGTC
AAGCCCACGGGCTGACTCCCGATCAAGTTGTAGCGATTGCGTCCAACGGTGGAGGGAAACAAGCATTGGA
GACTGTCCAACGGCTCCTTCCCGTGTTGTGTCAAGCCCACGGTTTGACGCCTGCACAAGTGGTCGCCATC
GCCTCGAATGGCGGCGGTAAGCAGGCGCTGGAAACAGTACAGCGCCTGCTGCCTGTACTGTGCCAGGATC
ATGGACTGACACCCGAACAGGTGGTCGCCATTGCTTCTAATGGGGGAGGACGGCCAGCCTTGGAGTCCAT
CGTAGCCCAATTGTCCAGGCCCGATCCCGCGTTGGCTGCGTTAACGAATGACCATCTGGTGGCGTTGGCA
TGTCTTGGTGGACGACCCGCGCTCGATGCAGTCAAAAAGGGTCTGCCTCATGCTCCCGCATTGATCAAAA
GAACCAACCGGCGGATTCCCGAGAGAACTTCCCATCGAGTCGCGGGATCC
