>Addgene plasmid #42717 | TAL3254 | addgene partial sequence | sequence record 61025 | JDS-TALEN-F 5'-TAGGGGTCGGTAAACAGTGG-3'
ACTGTGGCGGGTGAGCTTAGGGGGCCTCCGCTCCAGCTCGACACCGGGCAGCTGCTGAAGATCGCGAAGA
GAGGGGGAGTAACAGCGGTAGAGGCAGTGCACGCCTGGCGCAATGCGCTCACCGGGGCCCCCTTGAACCT
GACCCCAGACCAGGTAGTCGCAATCGCGAACAATAATGGGGGAAAGCAAGCCCTGGAAACCGTGCAAAGG
TTGTTGCCGGTCCTTTGTCAAGACCACGGCCTTACACCGGAGCAAGTCGTGGCCATTGCAAGCAATGGGG
GTGGCAAACAGGCTCTTGAGACGGTTCAGAGACTTCTCCCAGTTCTCTGTCAAGCCCACGGGCTGACTCC
CGATCAAGTTGTAGCGATTGCGTCGCATGACGGAGGGAAACAAGCATTGGAGACTGTCCAACGGCTCCTT
CCCGTGTTGTGTCAAGCCCACGGTTTGACGCCTGCACAAGTGGTCGCCATCGCCTCGAATGGCGGCGGTA
AGCAGGCGCTGGAAACAGTACAGCGCCTGCTGCCTGTACTGTGCCAGGATCATGGACTGACCCCAGACCA
GGTAGTCGCAATCGCGTCACATGACGGGGGAAAGCAAGCCCTGGAAACCGTGCAAAGGTTGTTGCCGGTC
CTTTGTCAAGACCACGGCCTTACACCGGAGCAAGTCGTGGCCATTGCAAGCAATGGGGGTGGCAAACAGG
CTCTTGAGACGGTTCAGAGACTTCTCCCAGTTCTCTGTCAAGCCCACGGGCTGACTCCCGATCAAGTTGT
AGCGATTGCGTCGCATGACGGAGGGAAACAAGCATTGGAGACTGTCCAACGGCTCCTTCCCGTGTTGTGT
CAAGCCCACGGTTTGACGCCTGCACAAGTGGTCGCCATCGCCAGCCATGATGGCGGTAAGCAGGCGCTGG
AAACAGTACAGCGCCTGCTGCCTGTACTGTGCCAGGATCATGGACTGACCCCA
